>Addgene plasmid #29101 | pEMS1200 | addgene partial sequence | sequence record 41177 | EGFP-N 5'-CGTCGCCGTCCAGCTCGACCAG-3'
CCATGGTGGCGGAAGTTCCTATACCTTTTGAAGAATAGGAACTTCGGCGCGCCGGTGGAACCTCAGAGAC
CTGAGCGTGGGAGAAAGGGATGGGGGTGAAGAGAGGCAAAAACAAAAAGGGACAAGGAGAAGGAAAAAAG
AAGGGATTTTAAATATTAGCCAGATCCAGATCTGCAATCTGCTGCTTGTGAAAAGAACTGGTTGAAAAAA
GCCTGTGACCCATCTGCTGCTTGCCCCTGACCTGCAGGAATATTGATCTTAATAGAGAAGAAGGAGGGGC
TGGGCGGGGGTGCTGGTGGTTGTGGGGGTTGGGAGTAAGAGATAGAGAGGGAGGCACTCTTGGCACTGTT
CCAGACAGAGGAGAAGGGGAGATTTTGAAATAGCTGAAAATCCTGAGACTTACTGACAGTGGCTCCTATC
AAATTGGAACTTCGGGCTAAATACATTAAAACTGGCATCTGTTTCCTCACACATGCCCACATGACTAACA
GTTGTAAATGAATCCATAGCCTGACAAAATTCCCCTTGAAGAGAACAGAAGGAGCTACCCAAGGTTAGCA
TCTCCAGCTTAGGAAGCAGTCTTTGCATTTCAGTACAATGACTATGAAGGGGGAGTGTTTTCATTTTATT
CCAAGCCCTCTTTCCTACTCTAATGTGTGCATCCCCTCCCCCCAGAATAAACTAAGATTCTCCTTTAAAG
GGACAGCCTCCAGGGAACAGCCAGTGTCTTTGTGCTATTCATCAAACCCTTTCCCCACCAAGCTGGTGCA
GCTATCCGACATTCATAAGA
