>Addgene plasmid #29101 | pEMS1200 | addgene partial sequence | sequence record 41181 | pEMS1307-fwd 5'-ccgcacgtctaagaaaccat-3'
GAGGCCCTTTCGTCTTCAAGAATTAATTCCGATCATATTCAATAACCCTTAATGAATTCGAGCTCCTAGG
CCGGCCTGTGACTGAAAATGATATTTGCCCATTCATTACTTTTTAGATACCCTCACATTGATGCTCAGCA
TCTATTTTGATAAAAGGAAGTTGAAGTGACCTTCATATGCTCTGAAAGAAGTCAGATACGGGGAAAGCAC
TGAAGCCTCTGGCTCGTTGTCTTTGCCTCACACTAAACCATATTTATTCTCTTTCTCTTTTCCATATGAC
ATAGCTGTCTTAATTTGGTTCCACTGATGGTTTGTGTGAGAAAGGGACTATTTCAGGATCCTAAAATTAG
CCCAAGAAAGATGCTGCCATCTGTTCCCCCTCCAAATCAGGTTCTTCATGTCATTGGTTATACTACTAAA
GTGCCACCTATATTAATATCTGGGAAAGAATGCAGCCAGGCGTCTCCATCAGACAGATGCACCATTCTCT
TAAGCATAGGGAGCTGTAAATATACAACAAAAATGTTCCAAGGGAATTGGAACAGTGGCTGGTTCTGTTG
GCTCTAAAGAGAATTCTGGTCTCCCATCAGAAAAGACAAGTGTGGATTAGTATCAGTCCATATATTCTAC
CTCTTAAAATGCCTTTGGTGTTTAAACAACTATATAGAAAAGGTATTCCTAAAAGGCGGATTCACTATAT
ATCAAAGTTACTGTCCCACTCCTCCTTCAACCCTCTCATTTTCACACGTAGGAGTGGTAGGTAGAGCAGA
TGCAGGTGACAGAAAGCTGAACCCAAGCAGTCCGATTGGGAAATTGATTCTCAACAGG
