[The description below was written by a language model from this plasmid's Addgene catalogue record.]
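Description:
pEMS1200 is a plasmid from the Pleiades Promoter Project, a collection of compact human regulatory constructs ("MiniPromoters") designed to drive selective gene expression in defined brain regions and cell types. It is built on the large pEMS1306 backbone (about 16.5 kb without insert), is maintained as a high-copy plasmid in standard E. coli cloning strains, and is selected with ampicillin. The record does not include a feature table, so the origin of replication and the other backbone elements that account for its size are not stated. Nor does it say how the construct is delivered into mammalian cells or animals.

The insert is Ple54, a roughly 3.7 kb MiniPromoter assembled from human regulatory sequence of the DCX (doublecortin) gene, cloned between FseI and AscI sites. It is a promoter element rather than the DCX coding sequence. The "tag" listed on the backbone, EGFP-NLS, is the downstream reporter, so Ple54 drives a green fluorescent protein carrying a nuclear localisation signal. Concentrating the fluorescence in the nucleus makes individual expressing cells easier to identify and count in tissue.

The construct serves to test and document the expression pattern conferred by the DCX-derived MiniPromoter, as reported in the project's description of its brain-selective promoter toolbox. It can also serve as a source of the Ple54 element for researchers wanting to direct expression of other payloads in the same pattern. The record does not describe the specific expression pattern observed. Distribution is restricted to academic and nonprofit users.
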