Addgene plasmid #29101: pEMS1200
Purpose: Pleiades (Ple) MiniPromoter expression pattern described in Portales-Casamar et al., PNAS, 2010 (PMID: 20807748).
Depositing lab: Elizabeth Simpson. Depositing organization: University of British Columbia. Publication: A regulatory toolbox of MiniPromoters to drive selective expression in the brain. Portales-Casamar E, Swanson DJ, Liu L, de Leeuw CN, Banks KG, Ho Sui SJ, Fulton DL, Ali J, Amirabbasi M, Arenillas DJ, Babyak N, Black SF, Bonaguro RJ, Brauer E, Candido TR, Castellarin M, Chen J, Chen Y, Cheng JC, Chopra V, Docking TR, Dreolini L, D'Souza CA, Flynn EK, Glenn R, Hatakka K, Hearty TG, Imanian B, Jiang S, Khorasan-zadeh S, Komljenovic I, Laprise S, Liao NY, Lim JS, Lithwick S, Liu F, Liu J, Lu M, McConechy M, McLeod AJ, Milisavljevic M, Mis J, O'Connor K, Palma B, Palmquist DL, Schmouth JF, Swanson MI, Tam B, Ticoll A, Turner JL, Varhol R, Vermeulen J, Watkins RF, Wilson G, Wong BK, Wong SH, Wong TY, Yang GS, Ypsilanti AR, Jones SJ, Holt RA, Goldowitz D, Wasserman WW, Simpson EM. Proc Natl Acad Sci U S A. 2010 Sep 21. 107(38):16589-94. 10.1073/pnas.1009158107 PubMed 20807748.
Backbone
  Vector backbone: pEMS1306
  Backbone size w/o insert (bp): 16454
  Vector type: Pleiades Promoter Project [sic, Pleaides Plieades]
Growth in bacteria
  Bacterial resistance: Ampicillin, 100 μg/mL
  Growth temperature: 37°C
  Growth strain: DH5alpha
  Growth instructions: DH10B
  Copy number: High Copy
Gene/Insert
  Gene/Insert name: Ple54 (alt names: DCX; doublecortin)
  Species: H. sapiens (human)
  Insert size (bp): 3687
  Entrez Gene: DCX (a.k.a. DBCN, DC, LISX, SCLH, XLIS)
  Tag / fusion protein: EGFP-NLS (C terminal on backbone)
  Cloning method: Restriction Enzyme; 5′ cloning site FseI (unknown if destroyed); 3′ cloning site AscI (unknown if destroyed)
  Sequencing primers: 5′ Unknown
Terms and licenses: Academic/Nonprofit Terms; Industry Terms: Not Available to Industry
How to cite: pEMS1200 was a gift from Elizabeth Simpson (Addgene plasmid # 29101 ; http://n2t.net/addgene:29101 ; RRID:Addgene_29101)
